>Addgene plasmid #36687 | TAL2236 | depositor partial sequence | sequence record 45880 | TAL2236 sequence 1538 bps
GAACCTGACCCCAGACCAGGTAGTCGCAATCGCGAACAATAATGGGGGAAAGCAAGCCCTGGAAACCGTG
CAAAGGTTGTTGCCGGTCCTTTGTCAAGACCACGGCCTTACACCGGAGCAAGTCGTGGCCATTGCAAATA
ATAACGGTGGCAAACAGGCTCTTGAGACGGTTCAGAGACTTCTCCCAGTTCTCTGTCAAGCCCACGGGCT
GACTCCCGATCAAGTTGTAGCGATTGCGTCGCATGACGGAGGGAAACAAGCATTGGAGACTGTCCAACGG
CTCCTTCCCGTGTTGTGTCAAGCCCACGGTTTGACGCCTGCACAAGTGGTCGCCATCGCCAACAACAACG
GCGGTAAGCAGGCGCTGGAAACAGTACAGCGCCTGCTGCCTGTACTGTGCCAGGATCATGGACTGACCCC
AGACCAGGTAGTCGCAATCGCGTCAAACGGAGGGGGAAAGCAAGCCCTGGAAACCGTGCAAAGGTTGTTG
CCGGTCCTTTGTCAAGACCACGGCCTTACACCGGAGCAAGTCGTGGCCATTGCATCCCACGACGGTGGCA
AACAGGCTCTTGAGACGGTTCAGAGACTTCTCCCAGTTCTCTGTCAAGCCCACGGGCTGACTCCCGATCA
AGTTGTAGCGATTGCGAATAACAATGGAGGGAAACAAGCATTGGAGACTGTCCAACGGCTCCTTCCCGTG
TTGTGTCAAGCCCACGGTTTGACGCCTGCACAAGTGGTCGCCATCGCCAACAACAACGGCGGTAAGCAGG
CGCTGGAAACAGTACAGCGCCTGCTGCCTGTACTGTGCCAGGATCATGGACTGACCCCAGACCAGGTAGT
CGCAATCGCGAACAATAATGGGGGAAAGCAAGCCCTGGAAACCGTGCAAAGGTTGTTGCCGGTCCTTTGT
CAAGACCACGGCCTTACACCGGAGCAAGTCGTGGCCATTGCATCCCACGACGGTGGCAAACAGGCTCTTG
AGACGGTTCAGAGACTTCTCCCAGTTCTCTGTCAAGCCCACGGGCTGACTCCCGATCAAGTTGTAGCGAT
TGCGTCGCATGACGGAGGGAAACAAGCATTGGAGACTGTCCAACGGCTCCTTCCCGTGTTGTGTCAAGCC
CACGGTTTGACGCCTGCACAAGTGGTCGCCATCGCCTCGAATGGCGGCGGTAAGCAGGCGCTGGAAACAG
TACAGCGCCTGCTGCCTGTACTGTGCCAGGATCATGGACTGACCCCAGACCAGGTAGTCGCAATCGCGAA
CAATAATGGGGGAAAGCAAGCCCTGGAAACCGTGCAAAGGTTGTTGCCGGTCCTTTGTCAAGACCACGGC
CTTACACCGGAGCAAGTCGTGGCCATTGCAAATAATAACGGTGGCAAACAGGCTCTTGAGACGGTTCAGA
GACTTCTCCCAGTTCTCTGTCAAGCCCACGGGCTGACTCCCGATCAAGTTGTAGCGATTGCGAATAACAA
TGGAGGGAAACAAGCATTGGAGACTGTCCAACGGCTCCTTCCCGTGTTGTGTCAAGCCCACGGTCTGA
