>Addgene plasmid #36687 | TAL2236 | addgene partial sequence | sequence record 47168 | CMV-F 5'-CGCAAATGGGCGGTAGGCGTG-3'
ACTAGAGAACCCACTGCTTACTGGCTTATCGAAATTAATACGACTCACTATAGGGAGACCCAAGCTGGCT
AGCACCATGGACTACAAAGACCATGACGGTGATTATAAAGATCATGACATCGATTACAAGGATGACGATG
ACAAGATGGCCCCCAAGAAGAAGAGGAAGGTGGGCATTCACCGCGGGGTACCTATGGTGGACTTGAGGAC
ACTCGGTTATTCGCAACAGCAACAGGAGAAAATCAAGCCTAAGGTCAGGAGCACCGTCGCGCAACACCAC
GAGGCGCTTGTGGGGCATGGCTTCACTCATGCGCATATTGTCGCGCTTTCACAGCACCCTGCGGCGCTTG
GGACGGTGGCTGTCAAATACCAAGATATGATTGCGGCCCTGCCCGAAGCCACGCACGAGGCAATTGTAGG
GGTCGGTAAACAGTGGTCGGGAGCGCGAGCACTTGAGGCGCTGCTGACTGTGGCGGGTGAGCTTAGGGGG
CCTCCGCTCCAGCTCGACACCGGGCAGCTGCTGAAGATCGCGAAGAGAGGGGGAGTAACAGCGGTAGAGG
CAGTGCACGCCTGGCGCAATGCGCTCACCGGGGCCCCCTTGAACCTGACCCCAGACCAGGTAGTCGCAAT
CGCGAACAATAATGGGGGAAAGCAAGCCCTGGAAACCGTGCAAAGGTTGTTGCCGGTCCTTTGTCAAGAC
CACGGCCTTACACCGGAGCAAGTCGTGGCCATTGCAAATAATAACGGTGGCAAACAGGCTCTTGAGACGG
TTCAGAGACTTCTCCCAGTTCTCTGTCAAGCCCACGGGCTGACTCCCGATCAAGTTGTAGCGATTGCGTC
GCATGACGGAGGGAAACAAGCATTGGAGACTGTCCAACGGCTCCTTCCCGTGTTGTGTCAAGCCCAC
