[The description below was written by a language model from this plasmid's Addgene catalogue record.]
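Description:
TAL2236 is a mammalian expression plasmid encoding the left monomer of a TALEN pair directed against the human CHD4 gene. It was built in the JDS71 backbone, a TALEN receiver vector of about 6.4 kb. A roughly 1.5 kb array of TAL effector repeats, produced by the FLASH assembly method, was inserted through BsmBI sites that were destroyed during cloning. The plasmid is maintained at high copy in E. coli under ampicillin selection. The record does not name the origin of replication, and no feature table is provided.

The repeat array determines DNA-binding specificity and sits in frame with elements supplied by the backbone: an N-terminal 3X Flag tag for detection and a C-terminal wild-type FokI nuclease domain. Expression in mammalian cells is driven by the CMV promoter. The vector type also indicates a T7 promoter, which allows in vitro transcription of TALEN mRNA, for example for direct delivery of RNA rather than plasmid. The use of a BGH reverse sequencing primer suggests a BGH polyadenylation region downstream, though this is not explicitly listed.

Because FokI cleaves only as a dimer, this left-half construct is meant to be used with a matching right-half TALEN that binds the opposite strand across a short spacer. Together they create a double-strand break at the CHD4 locus. Repair of that break can yield indel mutations or support targeted editing. The record lists the insert species as human, while the linked gene entry carries mouse-style aliases, so that cross-reference may not match the intended human target.
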