Addgene plasmid #36687: TAL2236
Depositing lab: Keith Joung. Depositing organization: Massachusetts General Hospital. Publication: FLASH assembly of TALENs for high-throughput genome editing. Reyon D, Tsai SQ, Khayter C, Foden JA, Sander JD, Joung JK. Nat Biotechnol. 2012 Apr 8. doi: 10.1038/nbt.2170. PubMed 22484455.
Backbone
  Vector backbone: JDS71
  Backbone manufacturer: Joung lab (Addgene Plasmid # 32287)
  Backbone size w/o insert (bp): 6447
  Vector type: Mammalian, T7 for in vitro mRNA synthesis
Growth in bacteria
  Bacterial resistance: Ampicillin, 100 μg/mL
  Growth temperature: 37°C
  Growth strain: XL1 Blue
  Copy number: High Copy
Gene/Insert
  Gene/Insert name: CHD4-TALEN_Left (alt name: CHD4)
  Species: H. sapiens (human)
  Insert size (bp): 1538
  Entrez Gene: Chd4 (a.k.a. 9530019N15Rik, D6Ertd380e, Mi-2beta, mKIAA4075)
  Promoter: CMV
  Tag / fusion protein: 3X Flag (N terminal on backbone); WT FOKI (C terminal on backbone)
  Cloning method: Restriction Enzyme; 5′ cloning site BsmBI (destroyed during cloning); 3′ cloning site BsmBI (destroyed during cloning)
  Sequencing primers: 5′ CMV-F; 3′ BGH-rev
Terms and licenses: Academic/Nonprofit Terms; Industry Terms: Not Available to Industry
Depositor comments: Target binding site: TGGCGTCGGGCCTGGGC It is strongly recommended that users perform a diagnostic digest to verify this plasmid prior to use. For example, a double digest of the plasmid with BamHI and KpnI should result in two bands at 2.2kb and 5.9kb.
How to cite: TAL2236 was a gift from Keith Joung (Addgene plasmid # 36687 ; http://n2t.net/addgene:36687 ; RRID:Addgene_36687)
